Addgene plasmid #178971: pAAV-CAG-TagRFP658-P2A-GFP
Purpose: Expresses TagRFP658 and GFP in mammalian cells
Depositing lab: Kiryl Piatkevich. Depositing organization: Westlake University. Publication: Rapid directed molecular evolution of fluorescent proteins in mammalian cells. Babakhanova S, Jung EE, Namikawa K, Zhang H, Wang Y, Subach OM, Korzhenevskiy DA, Rakitina TV, Xiao X, Wang W, Shi J, Drobizhev M, Park D, Eisenhard L, Tang H, Koster RW, Subach FV, Boyden ES, Piatkevich KD. Protein Sci. 2022 Mar;31(3):728-751. doi: 10.1002/pro.4261. Epub 2021 Dec 30. PubMed 34913537.
Backbone
  Vector backbone: pAAV-CAG-EGFP-WPRE
  Backbone size w/o insert (bp): 4000
  Total vector size (bp): 5443
  Vector type: Mammalian Expression, AAV
  Selectable markers: ampicillin
Growth in bacteria
  Bacterial resistance: Ampicillin, 100 μg/mL
  Growth temperature: 37°C
  Growth strain: NEB Stable
  Copy number: Unknown
Gene/Insert
  Gene/Insert name: TagRFP658-P2A-GFP
  Species: H. sapiens (human), M. musculus (mouse), Synthetic
  Insert size (bp): 1509
  Promoter: CAG
  Cloning method: Ligation Independent Cloning
  Sequencing primers: 5′ taaaaagcgaagcgcgcggc; 3′ cgtaaaaggagcaacatagttaagaataccag
Terms and licenses: Academic/Nonprofit Terms; Industry Terms: Not Available to Industry
How to cite: pAAV-CAG-TagRFP658-P2A-GFP was a gift from Kiryl Piatkevich (Addgene plasmid # 178971 ; http://n2t.net/addgene:178971 ; RRID:Addgene_178971)
