[The description below was written by a language model from this plasmid's Addgene catalogue record and pLannotate feature annotations shown in this document.]
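Description:
pAAV-CAG-TagRFP658-P2A-GFP is an adeno-associated virus transfer plasmid, built on the pAAV-CAG-EGFP-WPRE backbone, that co-expresses a far-red fluorescent protein and GFP in mammalian cells. It can be used by direct transfection or, because the expression cassette lies between two AAV2 inverted terminal repeats, packaged into recombinant AAV particles when replication and capsid functions are supplied in trans. In bacteria it is maintained through a high-copy ColE1/pUC-type origin and selected with ampicillin via the β-lactamase gene. An f1 phage origin is also present in the backbone, along with small lacZα and lacI remnants of no functional significance.

Expression is driven by the CAG promoter, annotated here as its component parts: the CMV immediate-early enhancer, chicken β-actin promoter fragments and chimeric intron sequence. The single open reading frame encodes TagRFP658, which the automated annotation matches to its close relative TagRFP657, an mKate-derived monomeric far-red protein. Next comes a P2A ribosomal-skipping peptide, which is not annotated separately but corresponds to the gap between the two coding features, and then EGFP. P2A yields the two proteins as separate polypeptides from one transcript in roughly equal amounts, so GFP can serve as an internal reference for expression level when assessing far-red brightness. A WPRE downstream enhances transcript stability and expression, and an SV40 polyadenylation signal terminates the message.

The sequenced record is 6,206 nt, somewhat larger than the 5,443 bp total listed in the catalogue. The associated work concerns directed evolution of fluorescent proteins in mammalian cells, consistent with use of this construct to characterise TagRFP658.
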