Features (pLannotate 1.2.2; 19 found; start..end, strand, type, name):
     29..277     +  enhancer       CMV enhancer (fragment): human cytomegalovirus immediate early enhancer
    279..395     +  promoter       chicken β-actin promoter (fragment): No description available
    408..528     +  promoter       chicken β-actin promoter (fragment): No description available
    529..664     +  intron         hybrid intron (fragment): hybrid between chicken β-actin (CBA) and minute virus of mice (MMV) introns (Gray et al., 2011)
    753..883     +  intron         chimeric intron (fragment): chimera between introns from chicken β-actin and rabbit β-globin
    955..1653    +  CDS            TagRFP657: far-red monomeric fluorescent protein with an emission peak at 657 nm (Morozova et al., 2010) derived from mKate
   1747..2463    +  CDS            EGFP: the original enhanced GFP (Yang et al., 1996) mammalian codon-optimized
   2464..2488    +  misc_feature   MCS (fragment): pBluescript multiple cloning site
   2488..3076    +  misc_feature   WPRE: woodchuck hepatitis virus posttranscriptional regulatory element
   3119..3240    -  polyA_signal   SV40 poly(A) signal: SV40 polyadenylation signal
   3263..3331    -  CDS            large T antigen (fragment): large T antigen from SV40 (simian virus 40)
   3402..3535    +  repeat_region  AAV2 ITR: inverted terminal repeat of adeno-associated virus serotype 2 inverted
   3529..3585    -  CDS            lacI (fragment): lac repressor; lacI; The lac repressor binds to the lac operator to inhibit transcription in E. coli. This inhibition can be relieved by adding lactose or isopropyl-β-D-thiogalactopyranoside (IPTG).
   3768..4356    -  rep_origin     ori: high-copy-number ColE1/pMB1/pBR322/pUC origin of replication
   4527..5387    -  CDS            AmpR: β-lactamase; bla; confers resistance to ampicillin, carbenicillin, and related antibiotics
   5388..5492    -  promoter       AmpR promoter: bla
   5545..5973    -  rep_origin     f1 ori (sequence partly withheld): f1 bacteriophage origin of replication; arrow indicates direction of (+) strand synthesis
   5978..6047    -  CDS            lacZα (fragment): LacZα fragment of β-galactosidase; lacZ fragment
   6042..6174    -  repeat_region  AAV2 ITR (fragment): inverted terminal repeat of adeno-associated virus serotype 2 inverted
>Addgene plasmid #178971 | pAAV-CAG-TagRFP658-P2A-GFP | addgene full sequence | sequence record 367992 | Addgene NGS Result
TCTACGTAGCCATGCTCTAGGAAGAGTACCATTGACGTCAATAATGACGTATGTTCCCATAGTAACGCCA
ATAGGGACTTTCCATTGACGTCAATGGGTGGAGTATTTACGGTAAACTGCCCACTTGGCAGTACATCAAG
TGTATCATATGCCAAGTACGCCCCCTATTGACGTCAATGACGGTAAATGGCCCGCCTGGCATTATGCCCA
GTACATGACCTTATGGGACTTTCCTACTTGGCAGTACATCTACGTATTAGTCATCGCTATTACCATGGTC
GAGGTGAGCCCCACGTTCTGCTTCACTCTCCCCATCTCCCCCCCCTCCCCACCCCCAATTTTGTATTTAT
TTATTTTTTAATTATTTTGTGCAGCGATGGGGGCGGGGGGGGGGGNNNNNNNNNNNNGGGCGGGGCGAGG
CGGAGAGGTGCGGCGGCAGCCAATCAGAGCGGCGCGCTCCGAAAGTTTCCTTTTATGGCGAGGCGGCGGC
GGCGGCGGCCCTATAAAAAGCGAAGCGCGCGGCGGGCGGGAGTCGCTGCGCGCTGCCTTCGCCCCGTGCC
CCGCTCCGCCGCCGCCTCGCGCCGCCCGCCCCGGCTCTGACTGACCGCGTTACTCCCACAGGTGAGCGGG
CGGGACGGCCCTTCTCCTCCGGGCTGTAATTAGCGCTTGGTTTAATGACGGCTTGTTTCTTTTCTGTGGC
TGCGTGAAAGCCTTGAGGGGCTCCGGGAGGGCCCTTTGTGCGGGGGGAGCGGCTCGGGGCTGTCCGCGGG
GGGACGGCTGCCTTCGGGGGGGACGGGGCAGGGCGGGGTTCGGCTTCTGGCGTGTGACCGGCGGCTCTAG
AGCCTCTGCTAACCATGTTCATGCCTTCTTCTTTTTCCTACAGCTCCTGGGCAACGTGCTGGTTATTGTG
CTGTCTCATCATTTTGGCAAAGGATTGGATCCGGTACCGCCACCATGAGCGAGCTGATTAAGGAGAACAT
GCACATGAAGCTGTACATGGAGGGCACCGTGAACAATCACCACTTCAAGTGCACATCAGAGGGCGAAGGC
AAGCCCTACGAGGGCACCCAGACCCAGAGAATCAAGGTGGTCGAGGGCGGCCCTCTCCCCTTCGCCTTCG
ACATCCTGGCTACCAGCTTCATGTACGGCAGTCACACCTTCATCGACCACACCCAGGGCATCCCCGACTT
CTGGAAGCAGTCCTTCCCTGAGGGCTTCACGTGGGAGAGAGTCACCACATACGAAGACGGGGGCGTCCTG
ACCGCTACCCAGGACACCAGCCTCCATGACGGCTGCCTCATCTACAACGTCAAGATCAGAGGGGTGAACT
TCCCATCCAACGGCCCTGTGATGCAGAAGAAAACACTCGGCTGGGAGGCCCACACCGAGATGTTGTACCC
CACTGACGGCGGTCTGGAAGGCAGAACCGCGCTGGCCCTGAAGCTCGTGGGCGGGGGCCACTTAATCTGC
AACTTCAAGACTATATACAGATCCAAGAAACCCGCTAAGAACCTCAAGATGCCCGGCGTCTACTATGTGG
ACTACAGACTGGAAAGAATCGAGGAGGCCGACAATGAGACCTACGTCGAGCAGCACGAGGTGGCTGTGGC
CAGATACTGCGACCTCCCTACCAAACTGGGGCACAAGCTTAATCGACCGGTTCACGTGGGAAGTGGGGCT
ACAAACTTCTCACTGCTGAAACAGGCCGGGGATGTGGAGGAAAACCCAGGACCACACGTGACTAGTGTGA
GCAAGGGCGAGGAGCTGTTCACCGGGGTGGTGCCCATCCTGGTCGAGCTGGACGGCGACGTAAACGGCCA
CAAGTTCAGCGTGTCCGGCGAGGGCGAGGGCGATGCCACCTACGGCAAGCTGACCCTGAAGTTCATCTGC
ACCACCGGCAAGCTGCCCGTGCCCTGGCCCACCCTCGTGACCACCCTGACCTACGGCGTGCAGTGCTTCA
GCCGCTACCCCGACCACATGAAGCAGCACGACTTCTTCAAGTCCGCCATGCCCGAAGGCTACGTCCAGGA
GCGCACCATCTTCTTCAAGGACGACGGCAACTACAAGACCCGCGCCGAGGTGAAGTTCGAGGGCGACACC
CTGGTGAACCGCATCGAGCTGAAGGGCATCGACTTCAAGGAGGACGGCAACATCCTGGGGCACAAGCTGG
AGTACAACTACAACAGCCACAACGTCTATATCATGGCCGACAAGCAGAAGAACGGCATCAAGGTGAACTT
CAAGATCCGCCACAACATCGAGGACGGCAGCGTGCAGCTCGCCGACCACTACCAGCAGAACACCCCCATC
GGCGACGGCCCCGTGCTGCTGCCCGACAACCACTACCTGAGCACCCAGTCCGCCCTGAGCAAAGACCCCA
ACGAGAAGCGCGATCACATGGTCCTGCTGGAGTTCGTGACCGCCGCCGGGATCACTCTCGGCATGGACGA
GCTGTACAAGTAAGAATTCGATATCAAGCTTATCGATAATCAACCTCTGGATTACAAAATTTGTGAAAGA
TTGACTGGTATTCTTAACTATGTTGCTCCTTTTACGCTATGTGGATACGCTGCTTTAATGCCTTTGTATC
ATGCTATTGCTTCCCGTATGGCTTTCATTTTCTCCTCCTTGTATAAATCCTGGTTGCTGTCTCTTTATGA
GGAGTTGTGGCCCGTTGTCAGGCAACGTGGCGTGGTGTGCACTGTGTTTGCTGACGCAACCCCCACTGGT
TGGGGCATTGCCACCACCTGTCAGCTCCTTTCCGGGACTTTCGCTTTCCCCCTCCCTATTGCCACGGCGG
AACTCATCGCCGCCTGCCTTGCCCGCTGCTGGACAGGGGCTCGGCTGTTGGGCACTGACAATTCCGTGGT
GTTGTCGGGGAAATCATCGTCCTTTCCTTGGCTGCTCGCCTGTGTTGCCACCTGGATTCTGCGCGGGACG
TCCTTCTGCTACGTCCCTTCGGCCCTCAATCCAGCGGACCTTCCTTCCCGCGGCCTGCTGCCGGCTCTGC
GGCCTCTTCCGCGTCTTCGCCTTCGCCCTCAGACGAGTCGGATCTCCCTTTGGGCCGCCTCCCCGCATCG
ATACCGTCGACCCGGGCGGCCGCTTCGAGCAGACATGATAAGATACATTGATGAGTTTGGACAAACCACA
ACTAGAATGCAGTGAAAAAAATGCTTTATTTGTGAAATTTGTGATGCTATTGCTTTATTTGTAACCATTA
TAAGCTGCAATAAACAAGTTAACAACAACAATTGCATTCATTTTATGTTTCAGGTTCAGGGGGAGATGTG
GGAGGTTTTTTAAAGCAAGTAAAACCTCTACAAATGTGGTAAAATCGATAAGGATCTTCCTAGAGCATGG
CTACGTAGATAAGTAGCATGGCGGGTTAATCATTAACTACAAGGAACCCCTAGTGATGGAGTTGGCCACT
CCCTCTCTGCGCGCTCGCTCGCTCACTGAGGCCGGGCGACCAAAGGTCGCCCGACGCCCGGGCTTTGCCC
GGGCGGCCTCAGTGAGCGAGCGAGCGCGCAGCTGCATTAATGAATCGGCCAACGCGCGGGGAGAGGCGGT
TTGCGTATTGGGCGCTCTTCCGCTTCCTCGCTCACTGACTCGCTGCGCTCGGTCGTTCGGCTGCGGCGAG
CGGTATCAGCTCACTCAAAGGCGGTAATACGGTTATCCACAGAATCAGGGGATAACGCAGGAAAGAACAT
GTGAGCAAAAGGCCAGCAAAAGGCCAGGAACCGTAAAAAGGCCGCGTTGCTGGCGTTTTTCCATAGGCTC
CGCCCCCCTGACGAGCATCACAAAAATCGACGCTCAAGTCAGAGGTGGCGAAACCCGACAGGACTATAAA
GATACCAGGCGTTTCCCCCTGGAAGCTCCCTCGTGCGCTCTCCTGTTCCGACCCTGCCGCTTACCGGATA
CCTGTCCGCCTTTCTCCCTTCGGGAAGCGTGGCGCTTTCTCATAGCTCACGCTGTAGGTATCTCAGTTCG
GTGTAGGTCGTTCGCTCCAAGCTGGGCTGTGTGCACGAACCCCCCGTTCAGCCCGACCGCTGCGCCTTAT
CCGGTAACTATCGTCTTGAGTCCAACCCGGTAAGACACGACTTATCGCCACTGGCAGCAGCCACTGGTAA
CAGGATTAGCAGAGCGAGGTATGTAGGCGGTGCTACAGAGTTCTTGAAGTGGTGGCCTAACTACGGCTAC
ACTAGAAGAACAGTATTTGGTATCTGCGCTCTGCTGAAGCCAGTTACCTTCGGAAAAAGAGTTGGTAGCT
CTTGATCCGGCAAACAAACCACCGCTGGTAGCGGTGGTTTTTTTGTTTGCAAGCAGCAGATTACGCGCAG
AAAAAAAGGATCTCAAGAAGATCCTTTGATCTTTTCTACGGGGTCTGACGCTCAGTGGAACGAAAACTCA
CGTTAAGGGATTTTGGTCATGAGATTATCAAAAAGGATCTTCACCTAGATCCTTTTAAATTAAAAATGAA
GTTTTAAATCAATCTAAAGTATATATGAGTAAACTTGGTCTGACAGTTACCAATGCTTAATCAGTGAGGC
ACCTATCTCAGCGATCTGTCTATTTCGTTCATCCATAGTTGCCTGACTCCCCGTCGTGTAGATAACTACG
ATACGGGAGGGCTTACCATCTGGCCCCAGTGCTGCAATGATACCGCGAGACCCACGCTCACCGGCTCCAG
ATTTATCAGCAATAAACCAGCCAGCCGGAAGGGCCGAGCGCAGAAGTGGTCCTGCAACTTTATCCGCCTC
CATCCAGTCTATTAATTGTTGCCGGGAAGCTAGAGTAAGTAGTTCGCCAGTTAATAGTTTGCGCAACGTT
GTTGCCATTGCTACAGGCATCGTGGTGTCACGCTCGTCGTTTGGTATGGCTTCATTCAGCTCCGGTTCCC
AACGATCAAGGCGAGTTACATGATCCCCCATGTTGTGCAAAAAAGCGGTTAGCTCCTTCGGTCCTCCGAT
CGTTGTCAGAAGTAAGTTGGCCGCAGTGTTATCACTCATGGTTATGGCAGCACTGCATAATTCTCTTACT
GTCATGCCATCCGTAAGATGCTTTTCTGTGACTGGTGAGTACTCAACCAAGTCATTCTGAGAATAGTGTA
TGCGGCGACCGAGTTGCTCTTGCCCGGCGTCAATACGGGATAATACCGCGCCACATAGCAGAACTTTAAA
AGTGCTCATCATTGGAAAACGTTCTTCGGGGCGAAAACTCTCAAGGATCTTACCGCTGTTGAGATCCAGT
TCGATGTAACCCACTCGTGCACCCAACTGATCTTCAGCATCTTTTACTTTCACCAGCGTTTCTGGGTGAG
CAAAAACAGGAAGGCAAAATGCCGCAAAAAAGGGAATAAGGGCGACACGGAAATGTTGAATACTCATACT
CTTCCTTTTTCAATATTATTGAAGCATTTATCAGGGTTATTGTCTCATGAGCGGATACATATTTGAATGT
ATTTAGAAAAATAAACAAATAGGGGTTCCGCGCACATTTCCCCGAAAAGTGCCACCTAAATTGTAAGCGT
TAATATTTTGTTAAAATTCGCGTTAAATTTTTGTTAAATCAGCTCATTTTTTAACCAATAGGCCGAAATC
GGCAAAATCCCTTATAAATCAAAAGAATAGACCGAGATAGGGT
[37 nt withheld, positions 5644-5680]
AAAGAACGTGGACTCCAACGTCAAAGG
[49 nt withheld, positions 5708-5756]
T
[91 nt withheld, positions 5758-5848]
G
[124 nt withheld, positions 5850-5973]
CCCATTCGCCATTCAGGCTGCGCAACTGTTGGGAAGGGCGATCGGTGCGGGCCTCTTCGCTATTACGCCA
GCTGCGCGCTCGCTCGCTCACTGAGGCCGCCCGGGCAAAGCCCGGGCGTCGGGCGACCTTTGGTCGCCCG
GCCTCAGTGAGCGAGCGAGCGCGCAGAGAGGGAGTGGCCAACTCCATCACTAGGGGTTCCTTGTAGTTAA
TGATTAACCCGCCATGCTACTTA
